Addgene plasmid #146563: pEYFP-N1-HsSmg6-del577-816_I
Purpose: Mammalian Expression of HsSmg6-del577-816
Depositing lab: Elisa Izaurralde. Depositing organization: Max Planck Institute for Developmental Biology. Publication: SMG6 interacts with the exon junction complex via two conserved EJC-binding motifs (EBMs) required for nonsense-mediated mRNA decay. Kashima I, Jonas S, Jayachandran U, Buchwald G, Conti E, Lupas AN, Izaurralde E. Genes Dev. 2010 Nov 1. 24(21):2440-50. 10.1101/gad.604610 PubMed 20930030.
Backbone
  Vector backbone: Unknown
  Vector type: Mammalian Expression
Growth in bacteria
  Bacterial resistance: Kanamycin, 50 μg/mL
  Growth temperature: 37°C
  Growth strain: DH5alpha
  Copy number: High Copy
Gene/Insert
  Gene/Insert name: HsSmg6-del577-816
  Species: H. sapiens (human)
  Mutation: two silent mutations T594C, A699G and two non silent mutation G872C (R291P), A1022C (N341T) compared to the sequence given by NCBI: NM_017575.4
  Entrez Gene: SMG6 (a.k.a. C17orf31, EST1A, SMG-6, hSMG5/7a)
  Cloning method: Unknown
Terms and licenses: Academic/Nonprofit Terms; Industry Terms: Not Available to Industry
Depositor comments: Plasmids from this collection were made available to the research community and donated after the lab closed. Please note that the sequence provided by the depositing laboratory may be theoretical/predicted or based on Sanger sequencing results. There may be discrepancies between sequencing results obtained by Addgene and the depositor sequence. If an Addgene verified sequence is not available, please contact before placing your order to request that our lab fully sequence the plasmid.
How to cite: pEYFP-N1-HsSmg6-del577-816_I was a gift from Elisa Izaurralde (Addgene plasmid # 146563 ; http://n2t.net/addgene:146563 ; RRID:Addgene_146563)
