[The description below was written by a language model from this plasmid's Addgene catalogue record and pLannotate feature annotations shown in this document.]
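Description:
pEYFP-N1-HsSmg6-del577-816_I is an 8.2 kb mammalian expression plasmid encoding a deletion mutant of human SMG6 (also called EST1A), the endonuclease that helps initiate nonsense-mediated mRNA decay. The catalogue lists the backbone as unknown, but the name and the annotated features are consistent with a pEYFP-N1-type vector. The CMV immediate early enhancer and promoter drive the SMG6 coding sequence, which is followed closely by mammalian codon-optimized EYFP. This layout suggests a fusion protein with the fluorescent tag at the C-terminus, although the record does not explicitly confirm the reading frame across the junction. An SV40 polyadenylation signal terminates the transcript. The short "large T antigen" fragment annotated just upstream of it is most likely part of that SV40-derived region rather than an expressed element.

The insert lacks the region designated 577-816, presumably residue numbering. Relative to the NCBI reference it also carries two silent changes (T594C, A699G) and two amino acid substitutions (R291P, N341T). The plasmid is propagated in E. coli from a high-copy pUC-type origin under kanamycin selection. The single NeoR/KanR gene is placed behind both a bacterial bla promoter and the SV40 early promoter and ends with an HSV TK polyadenylation signal, so it can also support G418 selection of transfected mammalian cells. An f1 origin is present for single-stranded DNA production. The small ble and bGH poly(A) fragments appear to be incidental annotation matches.

The construct comes from a study of how SMG6 binds the exon junction complex through conserved binding motifs. It suits expression and fluorescence-based detection of the truncated protein in human cells, for example in domain-mapping experiments. The depositor sequence may be theoretical rather than fully verified.
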