Features (pLannotate 1.2.2; 14 found; start..end, strand, type, name):
     61..364     +  enhancer       CMV enhancer: human cytomegalovirus immediate early enhancer
    365..568     +  promoter       CMV promoter: human cytomegalovirus (CMV) immediate early promoter
    601..4143    +  CDS            SMG6 (fragment): EST1A_HUMAN - Also known as C17orf31, EST1A, KIAA0732. Experimental evidence at protein level: Swiss-Prot protein existence level 1. Plays a role in nonsense-mediated mRNA decay (PubMed:18974281, PubMed:19060897, PubMed:20930030, PubMed:17053788). Is thought to provide a link to the mRNA degradation machinery as it has endonuclease activity required to initiate NMD, and to serve as an adapter for UPF1 to protein phosphatase 2A (PP2A), thereby triggering UPF1 dephosphorylation (PubMed:18974281, PubMed:19060897, PubMed:20930030, PubMed:17053788). Degrades single-stranded RNA (ssRNA), but not ssD
   4159..4878    +  CDS            EYFP: enhanced YFP mammalian codon-optimized
   4895..4978    +  CDS            large T antigen (fragment): large T antigen from SV40 (simian virus 40)
   5001..5122    +  polyA_signal   SV40 poly(A) signal: SV40 polyadenylation signal
   5156..5584    -  rep_origin     f1 ori (sequence partly withheld): f1 bacteriophage origin of replication; arrow indicates direction of (+) strand synthesis
   5611..5715    +  promoter       AmpR promoter: bla
   5717..6074    +  promoter       SV40 promoter: SV40 enhancer and early promoter
   6109..6903    +  CDS            NeoR/KanR: aminoglycoside phosphotransferase from Tn5; aph(3')-II (or nptII); confers resistance to neomycin, kanamycin, and G418 (Geneticin®)
   6924..7076    +  CDS            ble (fragment): BLE_KLEPN - Experimental evidence at protein level: Swiss-Prot protein existence level 1. Binding protein with a strong affinity to the bleomycin family of antibiotics. Binds to CL990; an antimitotic-antibiotic compound. From Klebsiella pneumoniae.
   7135..7182    +  polyA_signal   HSV TK poly(A) signal: herpes simplex virus thymidine kinase polyadenylation signal (Cole and Stacy, 1985)
   7273..7289    -  polyA_signal   bGH poly(A) signal (fragment): bovine growth hormone polyadenylation signal
   7511..8099    +  rep_origin     ori: high-copy-number ColE1/pMB1/pBR322/pUC origin of replication
>Addgene plasmid #146563 | pEYFP-N1-HsSmg6-del577-816_I | depositor full sequence | sequence record 289009 | Full Sequence
TAGTTATTAATAGTAATCAATTACGGGGTCATTAGTTCATAGCCCATATATGGAGTTCCGCGTTACATAA
CTTACGGTAAATGGCCCGCCTGGCTGACCGCCCAACGACCCCCGCCCATTGACGTCAATAATGACGTATG
TTCCCATAGTAACGCCAATAGGGACTTTCCATTGACGTCAATGGGTGGAGTATTTACGGTAAACTGCCCA
CTTGGCAGTACATCAAGTGTATCATATGCCAAGTACGCCCCCTATTGACGTCAATGACGGTAAATGGCCC
GCCTGGCATTATGCCCAGTACATGACCTTATGGGACTTTCCTACTTGGCAGTACATCTACGTATTAGTCA
TCGCTATTACCATGGTGATGCGGTTTTGGCAGTACATCAATGGGCGTGGATAGCGGTTTGACTCACGGGG
ATTTCCAAGTCTCCACCCCATTGACGTCAATGGGAGTTTGTTTTGGCACCAAAATCAACGGGACTTTCCA
AAATGTCGTAACAACTCCGCCCCATTGACGCAAATGGGCGGTAGGCGTGTACGGTGGGAGGTCTATATAA
GCAGAGCTGGTTTAGTGAACCGTCAGATCCGCTAGCCAACATGGCGGAAGGGCTGGAGCGTGTGCGGATC
TCCGCGTCGGAGCTGCGCGGGATCCTGGCTACTCTGGCCCCGCAGGCCGGGAGCAGAGAAAACATGAAGG
AATTAAAGGAGGCCAGGCCGCGCAAAGATAACAGGCGTCCAGATCTGGAAATCTATAAGCCTGGCCTTTC
TCGGCTAAGGAACAAGCCCAAAATCAAGGAACCCCCTGGGAGTGAGGAATTCAAAGATGAAATTGTTAAT
GACCGAGATTGCTCTGCTGTTGAAAATGGTACACAGCCCGTTAAAGATGTCTGCAAGGAACTGAACAACC
AAGAGCAGAATGGTCCTATAGACCCAGAAAATAATCGGGGACAAGAATCCTTTCCTAGGACTGCTGGACA
AGAGGATCGTAGTCTAAAAATTATCAAAAGAACAAAGAAACCCGACCTGCAGATCTATCAGCCTGGACGA
CGTTTGCAGACTGTTAGCAAAGAATCCGCCAGTCGGGTGGAGGAGGAAGAAGTCCTCAACCAGGTAGAAC
AACTGAGAGTAGAGGAAGATGAGTGTAGGGGAAATGTTGCGAAGGAGGAAGTTGCGAATAAACCAGACAG
GGCCGAGATAGAAAAGAGCCCAGGTGGTGGGAGAGTAGGGGCTGCAAAAGGAGAAAAAGGAAAGAGGATG
GGAAAAGGGGAGGGGGTGAGGGAAACCCACGACGACCCGGCCCGCGGGAGGCCGGGCTCCGCAAAGCGCT
ACTCCCGCTCAGACAAACGAAGGAATCGCTACCGCACGCGCAGCACCAGCTCAGCTGGCAGCAACAACAG
CGCTGAGGGAGCTGGCCTGACGGATAATGGATGTCGCCGCCGCCGACAGGATAGGACCAAGGAGAGGCCA
CCACTGAAGAAGCAAGTGTCTGTGTCCTCAACCGATTCCTTAGACGAGGACAGAATTGATGAGCCTGATG
GATTAGGACCCAGGAGAAGTTCAGAAAGGAAGAGACATTTAGAAAGAAACTGGTCTGGCCGTGGGGAGGG
TGAGCAGAAAACCAGTGCTAAAGAATATCGAGGCACTCTTCGTGTCACTTTCGATGCAGAAGCCATGAAC
AAAGAGTCTCCCATGGTGAGGTCAGCCAGGGATGATATGGATAGAGGAAAGCCTGACAAAGGCTTGAGCA
GTGGGGGCAAAGGCTCTGAGAAGCAGGAGTCCAAAAACCCGAAACAAGAACTTCGGGGTCGTGGTCGTGG
CATTCTGATTTTGCCTGCCCATACCACCCTATCTGTCAATTCAGCAGGTTCTCCAGAGTCCGCGCCTTTG
GGACCTCGGCTTTTGTTTGGATCTGGTAGTAAGGGATCTCGGAGTTGGGGCCGTGGAGGCACCACACGCC
GATTGTGGGACCCAAACAATCCTGATCAGAAACCTGCTCTAAAGACTCAGACGCCCCAGCTACATTTCTT
GGACACTGATGATGAAGTCAGCCCTACATCTTGGGGTGACTCACGCCAGGCTCAGGCATCTTACTATAAG
TTTCAAAACTCTGACAACCCCTATTATTACCCCCGGACACCAGGCCCTGCCTCCCAGTATCCCTATACGG
GCTATAACCCTCTACAGTACCCAGTGGGCCCTACGAATGGTGTGTACCCAGGGCCTTACTACCCAGGCTA
CCCGACTCCGTCAGGACAGTATGTGTGTAGCCCTCTACCTACCAGCACCATGAGTCCCGAGGAGGTAGAG
CAGCACATGAGGAACCTGACGCGTGCAGAACAGATGGAAAAGAAGCAACATGAGGAATTTGACCTGAGCC
CTGACCAGTGGCGGAAAGGAAAGAAGTCTACTTTCCGGCATGTTGGAGATGACACCACTCGCCTGGAGAT
CTGGATTCATCCATCCCATCCACGGTCTTCCCAGGGCACTGAGTCTGGGAAGGATTCTGAGCAAGAGAAT
GGGCTGGGCAGCCTGAGTCCCAGTGATCTGAACAAAAGGTTCATCCTCAGTTTTCTCCATGCCCATGGGA
AGCTGTTTACCCGGATTGGGATGGAGACATTCCCTGCAGTGGCTGAGAAGGTCCTCAAGGAGTTCCAGGT
GTTACTGCAGCACAGCCCCTCTCCCATTGGAAGTACCCGCATGCTGCAGCTTATGACCATCAATATGTTT
GCAGTACACAACTCCCAGCTGAAAGACTGCTTCTCGGAGGAGTGCCGCTCTGTGATCCAGGAACAAGCCG
CAGCTCTGGGCTTGGCCATGTTTTCTCTACTGGTCCGCCGCTGCACCTGCTTACTTAAGGAGTCCGCCAA
AGCTCAGCTGTCCTCTCCTGAGGACCAGGATGACCAAGACGACATCAAGGTGTCTTCCTTTGTCCCGGAC
CTGAAGGAGCTGCTCCCCAGTGTCAAAGTCTGGTCAGATTGGATGCTCGGCTACCCGGACACCTGGAATC
CTCCTCCCACATCCCTGGATCTGCCCTCGCATGTTGCTGTGGATGTATGGTCGACGCTGGCTGATTTCTG
TAACATACTGACTGCAGTGAATCAGTCTGAGGTGCCACTGTACAAGGACCCGGATGATGACCTCACCCTT
CTTATCCTGGAAGAGGATCGGCTTCTCTCGGGCTTTGTCCCCTTGCTGGCTGCCCCTCAGGACCCCTGCT
ACGTGGAGAAAACCTCGGATAAGGTTATTGCAGCTGACTGCAAAAGGGTCACAGTGCTGAAGTATTTTCT
GGAAGCCCTTTGTGGACAAGAAGAGCCTCTGCTGGCATTCAAGGGTGGAAAGTATGTGTCAGTGGCACCC
GTCCCAGACACCATGGGAAAGGAAATGGGAAGCCAAGAGGGAACACGACTGGAAGATGAGGAGGAGGATG
TGGTGATTGAAGACTTTGAGGAAGATTCAGAGGCTGAAGGCAGCGGAGGCGAGGATGACATCAGGGAGCT
TCGGGCCAAGAAGCTGGCTCTGGCCAGGAAGATAGCTGAGCAGCAGCGTCGCCAGGAAAAGATCCAGGCT
GTCCTGGAGGACCACAGTCAGATGAGGCAGATGGAGCTCGAAATCAGACCTTTGTTCCTCGTACCAGACA
CCAACGGCTTCATTGACCACCTGGCCAGTCTGGCGCGGCTGCTGGAGAGCAGGAAGTACATCCTGGTGGT
GCCCCTCATCGTGATCAATGAGCTGGACGGCCTGGCCAAGGGGCAGGAGACAGACCACCGGGCTGGGGGC
TACGCCCGTGTGGTACAAGAGAAGGCCCGCAAGTCCATCGAGTTCCTCGAGCAGCGATTCGAGAGTCGGG
ACTCTTGCCTGCGAGCCCTGACCAGCCGTGGCAATGAACTCGAATCCATCGCCTTCCGCAGTGAGGACAT
CACTGGCCAGCTGGGTAACAACGATGATCTCATCCTGTCCTGCTGCCTCCACTACTGCAAAGACAAGGCT
AAGGACTTCATGCCCGCCAGCAAAGAGGAGCCAATCCGGCTACTGCGGGAGGTGGTGCTGTTGACGGATG
ACCGGAACCTGCGTGTGAAGGCGCTCACAAGGAATGTTCCTGTACGGGACATCCCAGCCTTCCTCACGTG
GGCCCAGGTGGGCAAACCGGTCGCCACCATGGTGAGCAAGGGCGAGGAGCTGTTCACCGGGGTGGTGCCC
ATCCTGGTCGAGCTGGACGGCGACGTAAACGGCCACAAGTTCAGCGTGTCCGGCGAGGGCGAGGGCGATG
CCACCTACGGCAAGCTGACCCTGAAGTTCATCTGCACCACCGGCAAGCTGCCCGTGCCCTGGCCCACCCT
CGTGACCACCTTCGGCTACGGCCTGCAGTGCTTCGCCCGCTACCCCGACCACATGAAGCAGCACGACTTC
TTCAAGTCCGCCATGCCCGAAGGCTACGTCCAGGAGCGCACCATCTTCTTCAAGGACGACGGCAACTACA
AGACCCGCGCCGAGGTGAAGTTCGAGGGCGACACCCTGGTGAACCGCATCGAGCTGAAGGGCATCGACTT
CAAGGAGGACGGCAACATCCTGGGGCACAAGCTGGAGTACAACTACAACAGCCACAACGTCTATATCATG
GCCGACAAGCAGAAGAACGGCATCAAGGTGAACTTCAAGATCCGCCACAACATCGAGGACGGCAGCGTGC
AGCTCGCCGACCACTACCAGCAGAACACCCCCATCGGCGACGGCCCCGTGCTGCTGCCCGACAACCACTA
CCTGAGCTACCAGTCCGCCCTGAGCAAAGACCCCAACGAGAAGCGCGATCACATGGTCCTGCTGGAGTTC
GTGACCGCCGCCGGGATCACTCTCGGCATGGACGAGCTGTACAAGTAAAGCGGCCGCGACTCTAGATCAT
AATCAGCCATACCACATTTGTAGAGGTTTTACTTGCTTTAAAAAACCTCCCACACCTCCCCCTGAACCTG
AAACATAAAATGAATGCAATTGTTGTTGTTAACTTGTTTATTGCAGCTTATAATGGTTACAAATAAAGCA
ATAGCATCACAAATTTCACAAATAAAGCATTTTTTTCACTGCATTCTAGTTGTGGTTTGTCCAAACTCAT
CAATGTATCTTAAGGCGTAAATTGTAAGCGTTAATATTTTGTTAAAATTCGCGTTAAATTTTTGTTAAAT
CAGCTCATTTTTTAACCAATAGGCCGAAATCGGCAAAATCCCTTATAAATCAAAAGAATAGACCGAGATA
GGGT
[37 nt withheld, positions 5255-5291]
AAAGAACGTGGACTCCAACGTCAAAGG
[49 nt withheld, positions 5319-5367]
T
[91 nt withheld, positions 5369-5459]
G
[124 nt withheld, positions 5461-5584]
CAGGTGGCACTTTTCGGGGAAATGTGCGCGGAACCCCTATTTGTTTATTTTTCTAAATACATTCAAATAT
GTATCCGCTCATGAGACAATAACCCTGATAAATGCTTCAATAATATTGAAAAAGGAAGAGTCCTGAGGCG
GAAAGAACCAGCTGTGGAATGTGTGTCAGTTAGGGTGTGGAAAGTCCCCAGGCTCCCCAGCAGGCAGAAG
TATGCAAAGCATGCATCTCAATTAGTCAGCAACCAGGTGTGGAAAGTCCCCAGGCTCCCCAGCAGGCAGA
AGTATGCAAAGCATGCATCTCAATTAGTCAGCAACCATAGTCCCGCCCCTAACTCCGCCCATCCCGCCCC
TAACTCCGCCCAGTTCCGCCCATTCTCCGCCCCATGGCTGACTAATTTTTTTTATTTATGCAGAGGCCGA
GGCCGCCTCGGCCTCTGAGCTATTCCAGAAGTAGTGAGGAGGCTTTTTTGGAGGCCTAGGCTTTTGCAAA
GATCGATCAAGAGACAGGATGAGGATCGTTTCGCATGATTGAACAAGATGGATTGCACGCAGGTTCTCCG
GCCGCTTGGGTGGAGAGGCTATTCGGCTATGACTGGGCACAACAGACAATCGGCTGCTCTGATGCCGCCG
TGTTCCGGCTGTCAGCGCAGGGGCGCCCGGTTCTTTTTGTCAAGACCGACCTGTCCGGTGCCCTGAATGA
ACTGCAAGACGAGGCAGCGCGGCTATCGTGGCTGGCCACGACGGGCGTTCCTTGCGCAGCTGTGCTCGAC
GTTGTCACTGAAGCGGGAAGGGACTGGCTGCTATTGGGCGAAGTGCCGGGGCAGGATCTCCTGTCATCTC
ACCTTGCTCCTGCCGAGAAAGTATCCATCATGGCTGATGCAATGCGGCGGCTGCATACGCTTGATCCGGC
TACCTGCCCATTCGACCACCAAGCGAAACATCGCATCGAGCGAGCACGTACTCGGATGGAAGCCGGTCTT
GTCGATCAGGATGATCTGGACGAAGAGCATCAGGGGCTCGCGCCAGCCGAACTGTTCGCCAGGCTCAAGG
CGAGCATGCCCGACGGCGAGGATCTCGTCGTGACCCATGGCGATGCCTGCTTGCCGAATATCATGGTGGA
AAATGGCCGCTTTTCTGGATTCATCGACTGTGGCCGGCTGGGTGTGGCGGACCGCTATCAGGACATAGCG
TTGGCTACCCGTGATATTGCTGAAGAGCTTGGCGGCGAATGGGCTGACCGCTTCCTCGTGCTTTACGGTA
TCGCCGCTCCCGATTCGCAGCGCATCGCCTTCTATCGCCTTCTTGACGAGTTCTTCTGAGCGGGACTCTG
GGGTTCGAAATGACCGACCAAGCGACGCCCAACCTGCCATCACGAGATTTCGATTCCACCGCCGCCTTCT
ATGAAAGGTTGGGCTTCGGAATCGTTTTCCGGGACGCCGGCTGGATGATCCTCCAGCGCGGGGATCTCAT
GCTGGAGTTCTTCGCCCACCCTAGGGGGAGGCTAACTGAAACACGGAAGGAGACAATACCGGAAGGAACC
CGCGCTATGACGGCAATAAAAAGACAGAATAAAACGCACGGTGTTGGGTCGTTTGTTCATAAACGCGGGG
TTCGGTCCCAGGGCTGGCACTCTGTCGATACCCCACCGAGACCCCATTGGGGCCAATACGCCCGCGTTTC
TTCCTTTTCCCCACCCCACCCCCCAAGTTCGGGTGAAGGCCCAGGGCTCGCAGCCAACGTCGGGGCGGCA
GGCCCTGCCATAGCCTCAGGTTACTCATATATACTTTAGATTGATTTAAAACTTCATTTTTAATTTAAAA
GGATCTAGGTGAAGATCCTTTTTGATAATCTCATGACCAAAATCCCTTAACGTGAGTTTTCGTTCCACTG
AGCGTCAGACCCCGTAGAAAAGATCAAAGGATCTTCTTGAGATCCTTTTTTTCTGCGCGTAATCTGCTGC
TTGCAAACAAAAAAACCACCGCTACCAGCGGTGGTTTGTTTGCCGGATCAAGAGCTACCAACTCTTTTTC
CGAAGGTAACTGGCTTCAGCAGAGCGCAGATACCAAATACTGTCCTTCTAGTGTAGCCGTAGTTAGGCCA
CCACTTCAAGAACTCTGTAGCACCGCCTACATACCTCGCTCTGCTAATCCTGTTACCAGTGGCTGCTGCC
AGTGGCGATAAGTCGTGTCTTACCGGGTTGGACTCAAGACGATAGTTACCGGATAAGGCGCAGCGGTCGG
GCTGAACGGGGGGTTCGTGCACACAGCCCAGCTTGGAGCGAACGACCTACACCGAACTGAGATACCTACA
GCGTGAGCTATGAGAAAGCGCCACGCTTCCCGAAGGGAGAAAGGCGGACAGGTATCCGGTAAGCGGCAGG
GTCGGAACAGGAGAGCGCACGAGGGAGCTTCCAGGGGGAAACGCCTGGTATCTTTATAGTCCTGTCGGGT
TTCGCCACCTCTGACTTGAGCGTCGATTTTTGTGATGCTCGTCAGGGGGGCGGAGCCTATGGAAAAACGC
CAGCAACGCGGCCTTTTTACGGTTCCTGGCCTTTTGCTGGCCTTTTGCTCACATGTTCTTTCCTGCGTTA
TCCCCTGATTCTGTGGATAACCGTATTACCGCCATGCAT
